Addgene plasmid #120763: GGE275
Purpose: Part of GoldenGate Yarrowia lipolytica toolkit for assembling an expression plasmid for Y. lipolytic yeast. Inducible promoter for gene expression in position 3 (P3_EYK300-4AB)
Depositing lab: Tristan Rossignol. Depositing organization: INRAE Jouy-en-Josas. Publication: A modular Golden Gate toolkit for Yarrowia lipolytica synthetic biology. Larroude M, Park YK, Soudier P, Kubiak M, Nicaud JM, Rossignol T. Microb Biotechnol. 2019 May 31. doi: 10.1111/1751-7915.13427. PubMed 31148366.
Backbone
  Vector backbone: pCR4Blunt-TOPO
  Vector type: Cloning/assembly plasmid
Growth in bacteria
  Bacterial resistance: Kanamycin, 50 μg/mL
  Growth temperature: 37°C
  Growth strain: DH5alpha
  Copy number: High Copy
Gene/Insert
  Gene/Insert name: P3_EYK300-4AB
  Species: Synthetic
  Insert size (bp): 461
  Cloning method: TOPO Cloning
Terms and licenses: Academic/Nonprofit Terms; Industry Terms: Not Available to Industry
How to cite: GGE275 was a gift from Tristan Rossignol (Addgene plasmid # 120763 ; http://n2t.net/addgene:120763 ; RRID:Addgene_120763)
