[The description below was written by a language model from this plasmid's Addgene catalogue record and pLannotate feature annotations shown in this document.]
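Description:
GGE275 is a part-donor plasmid from a modular Golden Gate toolkit for building expression plasmids for the oleaginous yeast Yarrowia lipolytica. It is not an expression vector itself. It stores one standardised building block in E. coli so that the block can be released and combined with other toolkit parts during assembly. The catalogue lists the backbone as pCR4Blunt-TOPO, with the insert introduced by TOPO cloning. The plasmid is maintained at high copy through a ColE1/pUC-type origin and selected with kanamycin via the Tn5-derived NeoR/KanR aminoglycoside phosphotransferase gene.

The payload is P3_EYK300-4AB, a 461 bp synthetic inducible promoter formatted for "position 3" of the toolkit, meaning it drives the gene in the third promoter slot of a multi-gene assembly. The record names neither the inducer nor the Golden Gate enzyme and overhangs. The automated annotation does not label the insert, which presumably lies in the unannotated stretch between the SP6 and T7 promoter sites that flank the cloning position.

The remaining annotated features are bacterial backbone elements. They include a lacI fragment, the CAP binding site, lac promoter and operator, and the lacZα and ccdB fragments. In TOPO vectors the lacZα–ccdB fusion provides positive selection, because insertion disrupts expression of the toxin. A Tn5 transposase remnant upstream of KanR and a bom fragment are also present. The table additionally reports a BleoR (Sh ble) coding sequence behind a partial AmpR promoter. That is not what would be expected from the named backbone, so the sequenced vector may differ somewhat from the catalogue description. No yeast origin, marker or integration element is annotated, consistent with its role as a cloning and assembly part.
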