Features (pLannotate 1.2.2; 14 found; start..end, strand, type, name):
      2..94      +  CDS            lacI (fragment): lac repressor; lacI; The lac repressor binds to the lac operator to inhibit transcription in E. coli. This inhibition can be relieved by adding lactose or isopropyl-β-D-thiogalactopyranoside (IPTG).
    107..128     +  protein_bind   CAP binding site: CAP binding activates transcription in the presence of cAMP. E. coli catabolite activator protein
    143..173     +  promoter       lac promoter: promoter for the E. coli lac operon
    181..197     +  protein_bind   lac operator: The lac repressor binds to the lac operator to inhibit transcription in E. coli. This inhibition can be relieved by adding lactose or isopropyl-β-D-thiogalactopyranoside (IPTG). lac repressor encoded by lacI
    239..257     +  promoter       SP6 promoter: promoter for bacteriophage SP6 RNA polymerase
    890..908     -  promoter       T7 promoter: promoter for bacteriophage T7 RNA polymerase
    911..1058    +  CDS            lacZα (fragment): LacZα fragment of β-galactosidase; lacZ fragment
   1068..1371    +  CDS            ccdB (fragment): CcdB, a bacterial toxin that poisons DNA gyrase; ccdB; Plasmids containing the ccdB gene cannot be propagated in standard E. coli strains.
   1419..1688    +  CDS            tnpA (fragment): TN5P_ECOLX - Also known as tnp. Experimental evidence at protein level: Swiss-Prot protein existence level 1. Mediates transposition of transposon Tn5 by a 'cut and paste' mechanism. First, the monomeric transposase binds the 19 bp inverted DNA repeats flanking the transposon. Then, dimerization of the DNA- bound transposase creates a synaptic DNA complex. After nicking of the first DNA strand, excision of the transposon proceeds through a series of intermediates. The transposase then mediates the insertion of the transposon at a new site by strand transfer. The activity of the wild- type tran
   1720..2514    +  CDS            NeoR/KanR: aminoglycoside phosphotransferase from Tn5; aph(3')-II (or nptII); confers resistance to neomycin, kanamycin, and G418 (Geneticin®)
   2535..2585    -  misc_feature   bom (fragment): basis of mobility region from pBR322
   2612..2700    +  promoter       AmpR promoter (fragment): bla
   2720..3094    +  CDS            BleoR: antibiotic-binding protein; Sh ble from Streptoalloteichus hindustanus; confers resistance to bleomycin, phleomycin, and Zeocin™
   3232..3820    +  rep_origin     ori: high-copy-number ColE1/pMB1/pBR322/pUC origin of replication
>Addgene plasmid #120763 | GGE275 | addgene full sequence | sequence record 263100 | Addgene NGS Result
AGCGCCCAATACGCAAACCGCCTCTCCCCGCGCGTTGGCCGATTCATTAATGCAGCTGGCACGACAGGTT
TCCCGACTGGAAAGCGGGCAGTGAGCGCAACGCAATTAATGTGAGTTAGCTCACTCATTAGGCACCCCAG
GCTTTACACTTTATGCTTCCGGCTCGTATGTTGTGTGGAATTGTGAGCGGATAACAATTTCACACAGGAA
ACAGCTATGACCATGATTACGCCAAGCTATTTAGGTGACACTATAGAATACTCAAGCTATGCATCAAGCT
TGGTACCGAGCTCGGATCCACTAGTAACGGCCGCCAGTGTGCTGGAATTCGCCCTTGGGGTCTCTGTCAC
GATACGCGTATCGATGCATCTACTTTTCTCTATACTGTACGTTTCAATCTGGGGAAGCGGAATCCCAAAA
GGGAAAGCCGCCGCATTAAGCTCCACAGCGGGAAGCGGAATCCCAAAAGGGAAAGCCGCCGCATTAAGCT
CCACAGCGGGAAGCGGAATCCCAAAAGGGAAAGCCGCCGCATTAAGCTCCACAGCGGGAAGCGGAATCCC
AAAAGGGAAAGCCGCCGCATTAAGCTCCACAGCCTTGCATAATCCGATGACCTGACTAGTGCGGACAAAG
ACTATTATTTCGAGGCAAGGCCACCACGTACCGCGGTCCCAAACTTTTGCAAAGCTGAAAACAGCGTGGG
GGTCAACGTGGATCAGAAAGAGGGGCAGATCAGCTTCTATAAGAAGCTCCTTTCCCCACAATTGGCCCAC
ACGACACTTCTACACACTTACACATCTACTGGATCCCCACAGAGACCGGAAGGGCGAATTCTGCAGATAT
CCATCACACTGGCGGCCGCTCGAGCATGCATCTAGAGGGCCCAATTCGCCCTATAGTGAGTCGTATTACA
ATTCACTGGCCGTCGTTTTACAACGTCGTGACTGGGAAAACCCTGGCGTTACCCAACTTAATCGCCTTGC
AGCACATCCCCCTTTCGCCAGCTGGCGTAATAGCGAAGAGGCCCGCACCGATCGCCCTTCCCAACAGTTG
CGCAGCCTATACGTACGGCAGTTTAAGGTTTACACCTATAAAAGAGAGAGCCGTTATCGTCTGTTTGTGG
ATGTACAGAGTGATATTATTGACACGCCGGGGCGACGGATGGTGATCCCCCTGGCCAGTGCACGTCTGCT
GTCAGATAAAGTCTCCCGTGAACTTTACCCGGTGGTGCATATCGGGGATGAAAGCTGGCGCATGATGACC
ACCGATATGGCCAGTGTGCCGGTCTCCGTTATCGGGGAAGAAGTGGCTGATCTCAGCCACCGCGAAAATG
ACATCAAAAACGCCATTAACCTGATGTTCTGGGGAATATAAATGTCAGGCATGAGATTATCAAAAAGGAT
CTTCACCTAGATCCTTTTCACGTAGAAAGCCAGTCCGCAGAAACGGTGCTGACCCCGGATGAATGTCAGC
TACTGGGCTATCTGGACAAGGGAAAACGCAAGCGCAAAGAGAAAGCAGGTAGCTTGCAGTGGGCTTACAT
GGCGATAGCTAGACTGGGCGGTTTTATGGACAGCAAGCGAACCGGAATTGCCAGCTGGGGCGCCCTCTGG
TAAGGTTGGGAAGCCCTGCAAAGTAAACTGGATGGCTTTCTTGCCGCCAAGGATCTGATGGCGCAGGGGA
TCAAGCTCTGATCAAGAGACAGGATGAGGATCGTTTCGCATGATTGAACAAGATGGATTGCACGCAGGTT
CTCCGGCCGCTTGGGTGGAGAGGCTATTCGGCTATGACTGGGCACAACAGACAATCGGCTGCTCTGATGC
CGCCGTGTTCCGGCTGTCAGCGCAGGGGCGCCCGGTTCTTTTTGTCAAGACCGACCTGTCCGGTGCCCTG
AATGAACTGCAAGACGAGGCAGCGCGGCTATCGTGGCTGGCCACGACGGGCGTTCCTTGCGCAGCTGTGC
TCGACGTTGTCACTGAAGCGGGAAGGGACTGGCTGCTATTGGGCGAAGTGCCGGGGCAGGATCTCCTGTC
ATCTCACCTTGCTCCTGCCGAGAAAGTATCCATCATGGCTGATGCAATGCGGCGGCTGCATACGCTTGAT
CCGGCTACCTGCCCATTCGACCACCAAGCGAAACATCGCATCGAGCGAGCACGTACTCGGATGGAAGCCG
GTCTTGTCGATCAGGATGATCTGGACGAAGAGCATCAGGGGCTCGCGCCAGCCGAACTGTTCGCCAGGCT
CAAGGCGAGCATGCCCGACGGCGAGGATCTCGTCGTGACCCATGGCGATGCCTGCTTGCCGAATATCATG
GTGGAAAATGGCCGCTTTTCTGGATTCATCGACTGTGGCCGGCTGGGTGTGGCGGACCGCTATCAGGACA
TAGCGTTGGCTACCCGTGATATTGCTGAAGAGCTTGGCGGCGAATGGGCTGACCGCTTCCTCGTGCTTTA
CGGTATCGCCGCTCCCGATTCGCAGCGCATCGCCTTCTATCGCCTTCTTGACGAGTTCTTCTGAATTATT
AACGCTTACAATTTCCTGATGCGGTATTTTCTCCTTACGCATCTGTGCGGTATTTCACACCGCATCAGGT
GGCACTTTTCGGGGAAATGTGCGCGGAACCCCTATTTGTTTATTTTTCTAAATACATTCAAATATGTATC
CGCTCATGAGACAATAACCCTGATAAATGCTTCAATAATAGCACGTGAGGAGGGCCACCATGGCCAAGTT
GACCAGTGCCGTTCCGGTGCTCACCGCGCGCGACGTCGCCGGAGCGGTCGAGTTCTGGACCGACCGGCTC
GGGTTCTCCCGGGACTTCGTGGAGGACGACTTCGCCGGTGTGGTCCGGGACGACGTGACCCTGTTCATCA
GCGCGGTCCAGGACCAGGTGGTGCCGGACAACACCCTGGCCTGGGTGTGGGTGCGCGGCCTGGACGAGCT
GTACGCCGAGTGGTCGGAGGTCGTGTCCACGAACTTCCGGGACGCCTCCGGGCCGGCCATGACCGAGATC
GGCGAGCAGCCGTGGGGGCGGGAGTTCGCCCTGCGCGACCCGGCCGGCAACTGCGTGCACTTCGTGGCCG
AGGAGCAGGACTGACACGTGCTAAAACTTCATTTTTAATTTAAAAGGATCTAGGTGAAGATCCTTTTTGA
TAATCTCATGACCAAAATCCCTTAACGTGAGTTTTCGTTCCACTGAGCGTCAGACCCCGTAGAAAAGATC
AAAGGATCTTCTTGAGATCCTTTTTTTCTGCGCGTAATCTGCTGCTTGCAAACAAAAAAACCACCGCTAC
CAGCGGTGGTTTGTTTGCCGGATCAAGAGCTACCAACTCTTTTTCCGAAGGTAACTGGCTTCAGCAGAGC
GCAGATACCAAATACTGTTCTTCTAGTGTAGCCGTAGTTAGGCCACCACTTCAAGAACTCTGTAGCACCG
CCTACATACCTCGCTCTGCTAATCCTGTTACCAGTGGCTGCTGCCAGTGGCGATAAGTCGTGTCTTACCG
GGTTGGACTCAAGACGATAGTTACCGGATAAGGCGCAGCGGTCGGGCTGAACGGGGGGTTCGTGCACACA
GCCCAGCTTGGAGCGAACGACCTACACCGAACTGAGATACCTACAGCGTGAGCTATGAGAAAGCGCCACG
CTTCCCGAAGGGAGAAAGGCGGACAGGTATCCGGTAAGCGGCAGGGTCGGAACAGGAGAGCGCACGAGGG
AGCTTCCAGGGGGAAACGCCTGGTATCTTTATAGTCCTGTCGGGTTTCGCCACCTCTGACTTGAGCGTCG
ATTTTTGTGATGCTCGTCAGGGGGGCGGAGCCTATGGAAAAACGCCAGCAACGCGGCCTTTTTACGGTTC
CTGGCCTTTTGCTGGCCTTTTGCTCACATGTTCTTTCCTGCGTTATCCCCTGATTCTGTGGATAACCGTA
TTACCGCCTTTGAGTGAGCTGATACCGCTCGCCGCAGCCGAACGACCGAGCGCAGCGAGTCAGTGAGCGA
GGAAGCGGAAG
