>Addgene plasmid #120763 | GGE275 | depositor partial sequence | sequence record 229373 | P3_EYK300-4AB
GGTCTCTGTCACGATACGCGTATCGATGCATCTACTTTTCTCTATACTGTACGTTTCAATCTGGGGAAGC
GGAATCCCAAAAGGGAAAGCCGCCGCATTAAGCTCCACAGCGGGAAGCGGAATCCCAAAAGGGAAAGCCG
CCGCATTAAGCTCCACAGCGGGAAGCGGAATCCCAAAAGGGAAAGCCGCCGCATTAAGCTCCACAGCGGG
AAGCGGAATCCCAAAAGGGAAAGCCGCCGCATTAAGCTCCACAGCCTTGCATAATCCGATGACCTGACTA
GTGCGGACAAAGACTATTATTTCGAGGCAAGGCCACCACGTACCGCGGTCCCAAACTTTTGCAAAGCTGA
AAACAGCGTGGGGGTCAACGTGGATCAGAAAGAGGGGCAGATCAGCTTCTATAAGAAGCTCCTTTCCCCA
CAATTGGCCCACACGACACTTCTACACACTTACACATCTACTGGATCCCCACAGAGACC
